Addgene plasmid #41730: pCS2 Notch1 ICv-6MT
Depositing lab: Raphael Kopan. Depositing organization: Washington University in Saint Louis. Publication: Notch-1 signalling requires ligand-induced proteolytic release of intracellular domain. Schroeter EH, Kisslinger JA, Kopan R. Nature. 1998 May 28;393(6683):382-6. 10.1038/30756 PubMed 9620803.
Backbone
  Vector backbone: pCS2+MT
  Backbone size w/o insert (bp): 4352
  Vector type: Mammalian Expression
Growth in bacteria
  Bacterial resistance: Ampicillin, 100 μg/mL
  Growth temperature: 37°C
  Growth strain: DH5alpha
  Copy number: High Copy
Gene/Insert
  Gene/Insert name: Notch-1 Intracellular Domain (alt names: Notch1; Notch1 Intracellular Domain; N1)
  Species: M. musculus (mouse)
  Mutation: Contains murine Notch-1 protein beginning at Valine 1744 (aa 1744-2184)
  GenBank ID: NP_032740 BAC77039.1
  Entrez Gene: Notch1 (a.k.a. 9930111A19Rik, Mis6, N1, Tan1, lin-12)
  Tag / fusion protein: 6xMyc (C terminal on insert)
  Cloning method: Unknown
  Sequencing primers: 5′ Sp6; 3′ EBV-rev
Resource information
  A portion of this plasmid was derived from a plasmid made by: Full length Notch-1 cDNA from Jeffrey S. Nye (Northwestern University School of Medicine, Chicago, IL)
Terms and licenses: Academic/Nonprofit Terms; Industry Terms: Not Available to Industry
Depositor comments: Alternate plasmid name: pCS2 NICv1744-6MT To create pCS2+ NICV1744, the primer CCAGGATCCACCATGGTGCTGCTGTCCCGCAAGC was used with primer M95 (5'-TCGAACATTGACATCCATGCA-3') to generate a product that was digested with Bam HI and Bcl I, and ligated into the same sites in NΔE (Addgene plasmid #41737).
How to cite: pCS2 Notch1 ICv-6MT was a gift from Raphael Kopan (Addgene plasmid # 41730 ; http://n2t.net/addgene:41730 ; RRID:Addgene_41730)
