[The description below was written by a language model from this plasmid's Addgene catalogue record and pLannotate feature annotations shown in this document.]
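Description:
pCS2 Notch1 ICv-6MT (also recorded as pCS2 NICv1744-6MT) is a mammalian expression plasmid built on the pCS2+MT backbone, with a sequenced length of about 5.7 kb. It is maintained in E. coli as a high-copy plasmid through a ColE1/pUC-type origin and selected with ampicillin via the β-lactamase gene. An f1 origin is also present, along with remnants of lac and lacZα sequences carried over from the parental cloning vector.

The payload is a fragment of mouse Notch1 encoding the intracellular domain. It begins at valine 1744 and extends to residue 2184, with an initiator methionine supplied by the PCR primer used in cloning. The fragment is fused at its C terminus to six tandem Myc epitope tags (the "6MT" of the backbone). Expression in vertebrate cells is driven by the simian cytomegalovirus IE94 enhancer/promoter and terminated by an SV40 polyadenylation signal. An SP6 promoter lies between the CMV promoter and the coding sequence, an arrangement that allows sense RNA to be transcribed in vitro. T7 and T3 promoters are annotated downstream in the opposite orientation. According to the depositor's notes, the construct was made by replacing a BamHI–BclI segment of a related NΔE Notch1 plasmid with a PCR product, and the Notch1 cDNA originally came from another laboratory.

Because the protein starts at V1744, it lacks the extracellular and transmembrane regions. The associated publication concerns ligand-induced proteolytic release of the Notch-1 intracellular domain. This fits use of the construct as a Myc-detectable, pre-released form of that domain for studying Notch1 signalling.
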