Features (pLannotate 1.2.2; 23 found; start..end, strand, type, name):
      1..978     +  promoter       CMV IE94 promoter: enhancer/promoter region of simian cytomegalovirus major immediate early transcription unit IE94
   1013..1031    +  promoter       SP6 promoter: promoter for bacteriophage SP6 RNA polymerase
   1042..2391    +  CDS            Notch1 (fragment): NOTC1_MOUSE - Also known as Motch From Mus musculus (Mouse).
   2403..2422    -  misc_feature   MCS (fragment): pBluescript multiple cloning site
   2434..2463    +  CDS            Myc: Myc (human c-Myc proto-oncogene) epitope tag
   2473..2502    +  CDS            Myc: Myc (human c-Myc proto-oncogene) epitope tag
   2512..2541    +  CDS            Myc: Myc (human c-Myc proto-oncogene) epitope tag
   2551..2580    +  CDS            Myc: Myc (human c-Myc proto-oncogene) epitope tag
   2590..2619    +  CDS            Myc: Myc (human c-Myc proto-oncogene) epitope tag
   2653..2682    +  CDS            Myc: Myc (human c-Myc proto-oncogene) epitope tag
   2682..2717    -  misc_feature   MCS (fragment): pBluescript multiple cloning site
   2719..2736    -  promoter       T7 promoter (fragment): promoter for bacteriophage T7 RNA polymerase
   2741..2875    -  polyA_signal   SV40 poly(A) signal: SV40 polyadenylation signal
   2988..3006    -  promoter       T3 promoter: promoter for bacteriophage T3 RNA polymerase
   3051..3067    -  protein_bind   lac operator: The lac repressor binds to the lac operator to inhibit transcription in E. coli. This inhibition can be relieved by adding lactose or isopropyl-β-D-thiogalactopyranoside (IPTG). lac repressor encoded by lacI
   3075..3105    -  promoter       lac promoter: promoter for the E. coli lac operon
   3120..3141    -  protein_bind   CAP binding site: CAP binding activates transcription in the presence of cAMP. E. coli catabolite activator protein
   3154..3246    -  CDS            lacI (fragment): lac repressor; lacI; The lac repressor binds to the lac operator to inhibit transcription in E. coli. This inhibition can be relieved by adding lactose or isopropyl-β-D-thiogalactopyranoside (IPTG).
   3429..4017    -  rep_origin     ori: high-copy-number ColE1/pMB1/pBR322/pUC origin of replication
   4188..5048    -  CDS            AmpR: β-lactamase; bla; confers resistance to ampicillin, carbenicillin, and related antibiotics
   5049..5153    -  promoter       AmpR promoter: bla
   5206..5634    -  rep_origin     f1 ori (sequence partly withheld): f1 bacteriophage origin of replication; arrow indicates direction of (+) strand synthesis
   5639..5705    -  CDS            lacZα (fragment): LacZα fragment of β-galactosidase; lacZ fragment
>Addgene plasmid #41730 | pCS2 Notch1 ICv-6MT | addgene full sequence | sequence record 270194 | Addgene NGS Result
GCCAATTCAATATGGCGTATATGGACTCATGCCAATTCAATATGGTGGATCTGGACCTGTGCCAATTCAA
TATGGCGTATATGGACTCGTGCCAATTCAATATGGTGGATCTGGACCCCAGCCAATTCAATATGGCGGAC
TTGGCACCATGCCAATTCAATATGGCGGACCTGGCACTGTGCCAACTGGGGAGGGGTCTACTTGGCACGG
TGCCAAGTTTGAGGAGGGGTCTTGGCCCTGTGCCAAGTCCGCCATATTGAATTGGCATGGTGCCAATAAT
GGCGGCCATATTGGCTATATGCCAGGATCAATATATAGGCAATATCCAATATGGCCCTATGCCAATATGG
CTATTGGCCAGGTTCAATACTATGTATTGGCCCTATGCCATATAGTATTCCATATATGGGTTTTCCTATT
GACGTAGATAGCCCCTCCCAATGGGCGGTCCCATATACCATATATGGGGCTTCCTAATACCGCCCATAGC
CACTCCCCCATTGACGTCAATGGTCTCTATATATGGTCTTTCCTATTGACGTCATATGGGCGGTCCTATT
GACGTATATGGCGCCTCCCCCATTGACGTCAATTACGGTAAATGGCCCGCCTGGCTCAATGCCCATTGAC
GTCAATAGGACCACCCACCATTGACGTCAATGGGATGGCTCATTGCCCATTCATATCCGTTCTCACGCCC
CCTATTGACGTCAATGACGGTAAATGGCCCACTTGGCAGTACATCAATATCTATTAATAGTAACTTGGCA
AGTACATTACTATTGGAAGTACGCCAGGGTACATTGGCAGTACTCCCATTGACGTCAATGGCGGTAAATG
GCCCGCGATGGCTGCCAAGTACATCCCCATTGACGTCAATGGGGAGGGGCAATGACGCAAATGGGCGTTC
CATTGACGTAAATGGGCGGTAGGCGTGCCTAATGGGAGGTCTATATAAGCAATGCTCGTTTAGGGAACCG
CCATTCTGCCTGGGGACGTCGGAGCAAGCTTGATTTAGGTGACACTATAGAATACAAGCTACTTGTTCTT
TTTGCAGGATCCACCATGGTGCTGCTGTCCCGCAAGCGCCGGCGGCAGCATGGCCAGCTCTGGTTCCCTG
AGGGTTTCAAAGTGTCAGAGGCCAGCAAGAAGAAGCGGAGAGAGCCCCTCGGCGAGGACTCAGTCGGCCT
CAAGCCCCTGAAGAATGCCTCAGATGGTGCTCTGATGGACGACAATCAGAACGAGTGGGGAGACGAAGAC
CTGGAGACCAAGAAGTTCCGGTTTGAGGAGCCAGTAGTTCTCCCTGACCTGAGTGATCAGACTGACCACA
GACAGTGGACCCAGCAGCACCTGGACGCTGCTGACCTGCGCATGTCTGCCATGGCCCCAACACCGCCTCA
GGGGGAGGTGGATGCTGACTGCATGGATGTCAATGTTCGAGGACCAGATGGCTTCACACCCCTCATGATT
GCCTCCTGCAGTGGAGGGGGCCTTGAGACAGGCAACAGTGAAGAAGAAGAAGATGCACCTGCTGTCATCT
CTGACTTCATCTACCAGGGCGCCAGCTTGCACAACCAGACAGACCGCACCGGGGAGACCGCCTTGCACTT
GGCTGCCCGATACTCTCGTTCAGATGCTGCAAAGCGCTTGCTGGAGGCCAGTGCAGATGCCAACATCCAG
GACAACATGGGCCGTACTCCGTTACATGCAGCAGTTTCTGCAGATGCTCAGGGTGTCTTCCAGATCCTGC
TCCGGAACAGGGCCACAGATCTGGATGCCCGAATGCATGATGGCACAACTCCACTGATCCTGGCTGCGCG
CCTGGCCGTGGAGGGCATGCTGGAGGACCTCATCAACTCACATGCTGACGTCAATGCCGTGGATGACCTA
GGCAAGTCGGCTTTGCATTGGGCGGCCGCGGTGAACAATGTGGATGCTGCTGTTGTGCTCCTGAAGAACG
GAGCCAACAAGGACATGCAGAACAACAAGGAGGAGACTCCCCTGTTCCTGGCCGCCCGTGAGGGCAGCTA
TGAGACTGCCAAAGTGTTGCTGGACCACTTTGCCAACCGGGACATCACGGATCACATGGACCGATTGCCG
CGGGACATCGCACAGGAGCGTATGCACCACGATATCGTGCGGCTTTTGGATGAGTACAACCTGGTGCGCA
GCCCACAGCTGCATGGCACTGCCCTGGGTGGCACACCCACTCTGTCTCCCACACTCTGCTCGCCCAATGG
CTACCTGGGCAATCTCAAGTCTGCCACACAGGGCAAGAAGGCCCGCAAGCCCAGCACCAAAGGGCTGGCT
TGTGGTAGCAAGGAAGCTAAGGACCTCAAGGCACGGAGGAAGAAGTCCCAGGATGGCAAGGGCTGCCTGT
TGGACAGCTCGATGACGCGTCATCGAGGTCGACGGTATCGATTTAAAGCTATGGAGCAAAAGCTCATTTC
TGAAGAGGACTTGAATGAAATGGAGCAAAAGCTCATTTCTGAAGAGGACTTGAATGAAATGGAGCAAAAG
CTCATTTCTGAAGAGGACTTGAATGAAATGGAGCAAAAGCTCATTTCTGAAGAGGACTTGAATGAAATGG
AGCAAAAGCTCATTTCTGAAGAGGACTTGAATGAAATGGAGAGCTTGGGCGACCTCACCATGGAGCAAAA
GCTCATTTCTGAAGAGGACTTGAATTCCTGCAGCCCGGGGGATCCACTAGTTCTAGAACTATAGTGAGTC
GTATTACGTAGATCCAGACATGATAAGATACATTGATGAGTTTGGACAAACCACAACTAGAATGCAGTGA
AAAAAATGCTTTATTTGTGAAATTTGTGATGCTATTGCTTTATTTGTAACCATTATAAGCTGCAATAAAC
AAGTTAACAACAACAATTGCATTCATTTTATGTTTCAGGTTCAGGGGGAGGTGTGGGAGGTTTTTTAATT
CGCGGCCGCGGCGCCAATGCATTGGGCCCGGTACCCAGCTTTTGTTCCCTTTAGTGAGGGTTAATTGCGC
GCTTGGCGTAATCATGGTCATAGCTGTTTCCTGTGTGAAATTGTTATCCGCTCACAATTCCACACAACAT
ACGAGCCGGGAGCATAAAGTGTAAAGCCTGGGGTGCCTAATGAGTGAGCTAACTCACATTAATTGCGTTG
CGCTCACTGCCCGCTTTCCAGTCGGGAAACCTGTCGTGCCAGCTGCATTAATGAATCGGCCAACGCGCGG
GGAGAGGCGGTTTGCGTATTGGGCGCTCTTCCGCTTCCTCGCTCACTGACTCGCTGCGCTCGGTCGTTCG
GCTGCGGCGAGCGGTATCAGCTCACTCAAAGGCGGTAATACGGTTATCCACAGAATCAGGGGATAACGCA
GGAAAGAACATGTGAGCAAAAGGCCAGCAAAAGGCCAGGAACCGTAAAAAGGCCGCGTTGCTGGCGTTTT
TCCATAGGCTCCGCCCCCCTGACGAGCATCACAAAAATCGACGCTCAAGTCAGAGGTGGCGAAACCCGAC
AGGACTATAAAGATACCAGGCGTTTCCCCCTGGAAGCTCCCTCGTGCGCTCTCCTGTTCCGACCCTGCCG
CTTACCGGATACCTGTCCGCCTTTCTCCCTTCGGGAAGCGTGGCGCTTTCTCATAGCTCACGCTGTAGGT
ATCTCAGTTCGGTGTAGGTCGTTCGCTCCAAGCTGGGCTGTGTGCACGAACCCCCCGTTCAGCCCGACCG
CTGCGCCTTATCCGGTAACTATCGTCTTGAGTCCAACCCGGTAAGACACGACTTATCGCCACTGGCAGCA
GCCACTGGTAACAGGATTAGCAGAGCGAGGTATGTAGGCGGTGCTACAGAGTTCTTGAAGTGGTGGCCTA
ACTACGGCTACACTAGAAGAACAGTATTTGGTATCTGCGCTCTGCTGAAGCCAGTTACCTTCGGAAAAAG
AGTTGGTAGCTCTTGATCCGGCAAACAAACCACCGCTGGTAGCGGTGGTTTTTTTGTTTGCAAGCAGCAG
ATTACGCGCAGAAAAAAAGGATCTCAAGAAGATCCTTTGATCTTTTCTACGGGGTCTGACGCTCAGTGGA
ACGAAAACTCACGTTAAGGGATTTTGGTCATGAGATTATCAAAAAGGATCTTCACCTAGATCCTTTTAAA
TTAAAAATGAAGTTTTAAATCAATCTAAAGTATATATGAGTAAACTTGGTCTGACAGTTACCAATGCTTA
ATCAGTGAGGCACCTATCTCAGCGATCTGTCTATTTCGTTCATCCATAGTTGCCTGACTCCCCGTCGTGT
AGATAACTACGATACGGGAGGGCTTACCATCTGGCCCCAGTGCTGCAATGATACCGCGAGACCCACGCTC
ACCGGCTCCAGATTTATCAGCAATAAACCAGCCAGCCGGAAGGGCCGAGCGCAGAAGTGGTCCTGCAACT
TTATCCGCCTCCATCCAGTCTATTAATTGTTGCCGGGAAGCTAGAGTAAGTAGTTCGCCAGTTAATAGTT
TGCGCAACGTTGTTGCCATTGCTACAGGCATCGTGGTGTCACGCTCGTCGTTTGGTATGGCTTCATTCAG
CTCCGGTTCCCAACGATCAAGGCGAGTTACATGATCCCCCATGTTGTGCAAAAAAGCGGTTAGCTCCTTC
GGTCCTCCGATCGTTGTCAGAAGTAAGTTGGCCGCAGTGTTATCACTCATGGTTATGGCAGCACTGCATA
ATTCTCTTACTGTCATGCCATCCGTAAGATGCTTTTCTGTGACTGGTGAGTACTCAACCAAGTCATTCTG
AGAATAGTGTATGCGGCGACCGAGTTGCTCTTGCCCGGCGTCAATACGGGATAATACCGCGCCACATAGC
AGAACTTTAAAAGTGCTCATCATTGGAAAACGTTCTTCGGGGCGAAAACTCTCAAGGATCTTACCGCTGT
TGAGATCCAGTTCGATGTAACCCACTCGTGCACCCAACTGATCTTCAGCATCTTTTACTTTCACCAGCGT
TTCTGGGTGAGCAAAAACAGGAAGGCAAAATGCCGCAAAAAAGGGAATAAGGGCGACACGGAAATGTTGA
ATACTCATACTCTTCCTTTTTCAATATTATTGAAGCATTTATCAGGGTTATTGTCTCATGAGCGGATACA
TATTTGAATGTATTTAGAAAAATAAACAAATAGGGGTTCCGCGCACATTTCCCCGAAAAGTGCCACCTAA
ATTGTAAGCGTTAATATTTTGTTAAAATTCGCGTTAAATTTTTGTTAAATCAGCTCATTTTTTAACCAAT
AGGCCGAAATCGGCAAAATCCCTTATAAATCAAAAGAATAGACCGAGATAGGGT
[37 nt withheld, positions 5305-5341]
AAAGAACGTGGACTCCAACGTCAAAGG
[49 nt withheld, positions 5369-5417]
T
[91 nt withheld, positions 5419-5509]
G
[124 nt withheld, positions 5511-5634]
CCCATTCGCCATTCAGGCTGCGCAACTGTTGGGAAGGGCGATCGGTGCGGGCCTCTTCGCTATTACGCCA
GTCGACC
