>Addgene plasmid #41730 | pCS2 Notch1 ICv-6MT | addgene partial sequence | sequence record 56720 | Sp6 5'-ATTTAGGTGACACTATAG-3'
TCTTTTCAGGATCCACCATGGTGCTGCTGTCCCGCAAGCGCCGGCGGCAGCATGGCCAGCTCTGGTTCCC
TGAGGGTTTCAAAGTGTCAGAGGCCAGCAAGAAGAAGCGGAGAGAGCCCCTCGGCGAGGACTCAGTCGGC
CTCAAGCCCCTGAAGAATGCCTCAGATGGTGCTCTGATGGACGACAATCAGAACGAGTGGGGAGACGAAG
ACCTGGAGACCAAGAAGTTCCGGTTTGAGGAGCCAGTAGTTCTCCCTGACCTGAGTGATCAGACTGACCA
CAGACAGTGGACCCAGCAGCACCTGGACGCTGCTGACCTGCGCATGTCTGCCATGGCCCCAACACCGCCT
CAGGGGGAGGTGGATGCTGACTGCATGGATGTCAATGTTCGAGGACCAGATGGCTTCACACCCCTCATGA
TTGCCTCCTGCAGTGGAGGGGGCCTTGAGACAGGCAACAGTGAAGAAGAAGAAGATGCACCTGCTGTCAT
CTCTGACTTCATCTACCAGGGCGCCAGCTTGCACAACCAGACAGACCGCACCGGGGAGACCGCCTTGCAC
TTGGCTGCCCGATACTCTCGTTCAGATGCTGCAAAGCGCTTGCTGGAGGCCAGTGCAGATGCCAACATCC
AGGACAACATGGGCCGTACTCCGTTACATGCAGCAGTTTCTGCAGATGCTCAGGGTGTCTTCCAGATCCT
GCTCCGGAACAGGGCCACAGATCTGGATGCCCGAATGCATGATGGCACAACTCCACTGATCCTGGCTGCG
CGCCTGGCCGTGGAGGGCATGCTGGAGGACCTCATCAACTCACATGCTGACGTCAATGCCGTGGATGACC
TAGGCAAGTCGGCTTTGCATTGGGCGGCCGCGGTGAACAATGTGGATGCTGCTGTTGTGCTCCTGAAGAA
CGGAGCCAACAAGGACATGCAGAACAACAAGG
