>Addgene plasmid #41730 | pCS2 Notch1 ICv-6MT | addgene partial sequence | sequence record 56723 | EBV-rev 5'-GTGGTTTGTCCAAACTCATC-3'
GTCTGGATCTACGTAATACGACTCACTATAGTTCTAGAACTAGTGGATCCCCCGGGCTGCAGGAATTCAA
GTCCTCTTCAGAAATGAGCTTTTGCTCCATGGTGAGGTCGCCCAAGCTCTCCATTTCATTCAAGTCCTCT
TCAGAAATGAGCTTTTGCTCCATTTCATTCAAGTCCTCTTCAGAAATGAGCTTTTGCTCCATTTCATTCA
AGTCCTCTTCAGAAATGAGCTTTTGCTCCATTTCATTCAAGTCCTCTTCAGAAATGAGCTTTTGCTCCAT
TTCATTCAAGTCCTCTTCAGAAATGAGCTTTTGCTCCATAGCTTTAAATCGATACCGTCGACCTCGATGA
CGCGTCATCGAGCTGTCCAACAGGCAGCCCTTGCCATCCTGGGACTTCTTCCTCCGTGCCTTGAGGTCCT
TAGCTTCCTTGCTACCACAAGCCAGCCCTTTGGTGCTGGGCTTGCGGGCCTTCTTGCCCTGTGTGGCAGA
CTTGAGATTGCCCAGGTAGCCATTGGGCGAGCAGAGTGTGGGAGACAGAGTGGGTGTGCCACCCAGGGCA
GTGCCATGCAGCTGTGGGCTGCGCACCAGGTTGTACTCATCCAAAAGCCGCACGATATCGTGGTGCATAC
GCTCCTGTGCGATGTCCCGCGGCAATCGGTCCATGTGATCCGTGATGTCCCGGTTGGCAAAGTGGTCCAG
CAACACTTTGGCAGTCTCATAGCTGCCCTCACGGGCGGCCAGGAACAGGGGAGTCTCCTCCTTGTTGTTC
TGCATGTCCTTGTTGGCTCCGTTCTTCAGGAGCACAACAGCAGCATCCACATTGTTCACCGCGGCCGCCC
AATGCAAAGCCGACTTGCCTAGGTCATCCACGGCATTGACGTCAGCATGTGAGTTGATGAGGTCCTCCAG
CATGCCCTCCACGGCCAGGCGCGCA
